>Addgene plasmid #215446 | pENTR2b-ITGB1(WT)-mRuby2 | addgene full sequence | sequence record 445867 | Addgene NGS Result
CTTTCCTGCGTTATCCCCTGATTCTGTGGATAACCGTATTACCGCTAGCATGGATCTCGGGGACGTCTAA
CTACTAAGCGAGAGTAGGGAACTGCCAGGCATCAAATAAAACGAAAGGCTCAGTCGGAAGACTGGGCCTT
TCGTTTTATCTGTTGTTTGTCGGTGAACGCTCTCCTGAGTAGGACAAATCCGCCGGGAGCGGATTTGAAC
GTTGTGAAGCAACGGCCCGGAGGGTGGCGGGCAGGACGCCCGCCATAAACTGCCAGGCATCAAACTAAGC
AGAAGGCCATCCTGACGGATGGCCTTTTTGCGTTTCTACAAACTCTTCCTGTTAGTTAGTTACTTAAGCT
CGGGCCCCAAATAATGATTTTATTTTGACTGATAGTGACCTGTTCGTTGCAACAAATTGATAAGCAATGC
TTTTTTATAATGCCAACTTTGTACAAAAAAGCAGGCTGGCGCCGGAACCAATTCAGTCGACTGGATCCGG
TACCACCGCCATGAATTTACAACCAATTTTCTGGATTGGACTGATCAGTTCAGTTTGCTGTGTGTTTGCT
CAAACAGATGAAAATAGATGTTTAAAAGCAAATGCCAAATCATGTGGAGAATGTATACAAGCAGGGCCAA
ATTGTGGGTGGTGCACAAATTCAACATTTTTACAGGAAGGAATGCCTACTTCTGCACGATGTGATGATTT
AGAAGCCTTAAAAAAGAAGGGTTGCCCTCCAGATGACATAGAAAATCCCAGAGGCTCCAAAGATATAAAG
AAAAATAAAAATGTAACCAACCGTAGCAAAGGAACAGCAGAGAAGCTCAAGCCAGAGGATATTACTCAGA
TCCAACCACAGCAGTTGGTTTTGCGATTAAGATCAGGGGAGCCACAGACATTTACATTAAAATTCAAGAG
AGCTGAAGACTATCCCATTGACCTCTACTACCTTATGGACCTGTCTTACTCAATGAAAGACGATTTGGAG
AATGTAAAAAGTCTTGGAACAGATCTGATGAATGAAATGAGGAGGATTACTTCGGACTTCAGAATTGGAT
TTGGCTCATTTGTGGAAAAGACTGTGATGCCTTACATTAGCACAACACCAGCTAAGCTCAGGAACCCTTG
CACAAGTGAACAGAACTGCACCAGCCCATTTAGCTACAAAAATGTGCTCAGTCTTACTAATAAAGGAGAA
GTATTTAATGAACTTGTTGGAAAACAGCGCATATCTGGAAATTTGGATTCTCCAGAAGGTGGTTTCGATG
CCATCATGCAAGTTGCAGTTTGTGGATCACTGATTGGCTGGAGGAATGTTACACGGCTGCTGGTGTTTTC
CACAGATGCCGGGTTTCACTTTGCTGGAGATGGGAAACTTGGTGGCATTGTTTTACCAAATGATGGACAA
TGTCACCTGGAAAATAATATGTACACAATGAGCCATTATTATGATTATCCTTCTATTGCTCACCTTGTCC
AGAAACTGAGTGAAAATAATATTCAGACAATTTTTGCAGTTACTGAAGAATTTCAGCCTGTTTACAAGGA
GCTGAAAAACTTGATCCCTAAGTCAGCAGTAGGAACATTATCTGCAAATTCTAGCAATGTAATTCAGTTG
ATCATTGATGCATACAATTCCCTTTCCTCAGAAGTCATTTTGGAAAACGGCAAATTGTCAGAAGGAGTAA
CAATAAGTTACAAATCTTACTGCAAGAACGGGGTGAATGGAACAGGGGAAAATGGAAGAAAATGTTCCAA
TATTTCCATTGGAGATGAGGTTCAATTTGAAATTAGCATAACTTCAAATAAGTGTCCAAAAAAGGATTCT
GACAGCTTTAAAATTAGGCCTCTGGGCTTTACGGAGGAAGTAGAGGTTATTCTTCAGTACATCTGTGAAT
GTGAATGCCAAAGCGAAGGCATCCCTGAAAGTCCCAAGTGTCATGAAGGAAATGGGACATTTGAGTGTGG
CGCGTGCAGGTGCAATGAAGGGCGTGTTGGTAGACATTGTGAATGCAGCACAGATGAAGTTAACAGTGAA
GACATGGATGCTTACTGCAGGAAAGAAAACAGTTCAGAAATCTGCAGTAACAATGGAGAGTGCGTCTGCG
GACAGTGTGTTTGTAGGAAGAGGGATAATACAAATGAAATTTATTCTGGCAAATTCTGCGAGTGTGATAA
TTTCAACTGTGATAGATCCAATGGCTTAATTTGTGGAGGAAATGGTGTTTGCAAGTGTCGTGTGTGTGAG
TGCAACCCCAACTACACTGGCAGTGCATGTGACTGTTCTTTGGATACTAGTACTTGTGAAGCCAGCAACG
GACAGATCTGCAATGGCCGGGGCATCTGCGAGTGTGGTGTCTGTAAGTGTACAGATCCGAAGTTTCAAGG
GCAAACGTGTGAGATGTGTCAGACCTGCCTTGGTGTCTGTGCTGAGCATAAAGAATGTGTTCAGTGCAGA
GCCTTCAATAAAGGAGAAAAGAAAGACACATGCACACAGGAATGTTCCTATTTTAACATTACCAAGGTAG
AAAGTCGGGACAAATTACCCCAGCCGGTCCAACCTGATCCTGTGTCCCATTGTAAGGAGAAGGATGTTGA
CGACTGTTGGTTCTATTTTACGTATTCAGTGAATGGGAACAACGAGGTCATGGTTCATGTTGTGGAGAAT
CCAGAGTGTCCCACTGGTCCAGACATCATTCCAATTGTAGCTGGTGTGGTTGCTGGAATTGTTCTTATTG
GCCTTGCGTTACTCCTCATTTGGAAGCTTTTAATGATAATTCATGACAGAAGGGAGTTTGCTAAATTTGA
AAAGGAGAAAATGAATGCCAAATGGGACACGGGTGAAAATCCTATTTATAAGAGTGCCGTAACAACTGTG
GTCAATCCGAAGTATGAGGGAAAAGGCGGCGGCGGCCGCATGGTGTCTAAGGGCGAAGAGCTGATCAAGG
AAAATATGCGTATGAAGGTGGTCATGGAAGGTTCGGTCAACGGCCACCAATTCAAATGCACAGGTGAAGG
AGAAGGCAATCCGTACATGGGAACTCAAACCATGAGGATCAAAGTCATCGAGGGAGGACCCCTGCCATTT
GCCTTTGACATTCTTGCCACGTCGTTCATGTATGGCAGCCGTACTTTTATCAAGTACCCGAAAGGCATTC
CTGATTTCTTTAAACAGTCCTTTCCTGAGGGTTTTACTTGGGAAAGAGTTACGAGATACGAAGATGGTGG
AGTCGTCACCGTCATGCAGGACACCAGCCTTGAGGATGGCTGTCTCGTTTACCACGTCCAAGTCAGAGGG
GTAAACTTTCCCTCCAATGGTCCCGTGATGCAGAAGAAGACCAAGGGTTGGGAGCCTAATACAGAGATGA
TGTATCCAGCAGATGGTGGTCTGAGGGGATACACTCATATGGCACTGAAAGTTGATGGTGGTGGCCATCT
GTCTTGCTCTTTCGTAACAACTTACAGGTCAAAAAAGACCGTCGGGAACATCAAGATGCCCGGTATCCAT
GCCGTTGATCACCGCCTGGAAAGGTTAGAGGAAAGTGACAATGAAATGTTCGTAGTACAACGCGAACACG
CAGTTGCCAAGTTCGCCGGGCTTGGTGGTGGGATGGACGAGCTGTACAAGTAGTAACTCGAGATATCTAG
ACCCAGCTTTCTTGTACAAAGTTGGCATTATAAGAAAGCATTGCTTATCAATTTGTTGCAACGAACAGGT
CACTATCAGTCAAAATAAAATCATTATTTGCCATCCAGCTGCAGCTCTGGCCCGTGTCTCAAAATCTCTG
ATGTTACATTGCACAAGATAAAAATATATCATCATGAACAATAAAACTGTCTGCTTACATAAACAGTAAT
ACAAGGGGTGTTATGAGCCATATTCAACGGGAAACGTCGAGGCCGCGATTAAATTCCAACATGGATGCTG
ATTTATATGGGTATAAATGGGCTCGCGATAATGTCGGGCAATCAGGTGCGACAATCTATCGCTTGTATGG
GAAGCCCGATGCGCCAGAGTTGTTTCTGAAACATGGCAAAGGTAGCGTTGCCAATGATGTTACAGATGAG
ATGGTCAGACTAAACTGGCTGACGGAATTTATGCCTCTTCCGACCATCAAGCATTTTATCCGTACTCCTG
ATGATGCATGGTTACTCACCACTGCGATCCCCGGAAAAACAGCATTCCAGGTATTAGAAGAATATCCTGA
TTCAGGTGAAAATATTGTTGATGCGCTGGCAGTGTTCCTGCGCCGGTTGCATTCGATTCCTGTTTGTAAT
TGTCCTTTTAACAGCGATCGCGTATTTCGTCTCGCTCAGGCGCAATCACGAATGAATAACGGTTTGGTTG
ATGCGAGTGATTTTGATGACGAGCGTAATGGCTGGCCTGTTGAACAAGTCTGGAAAGAAATGCATAAACT
TTTGCCATTCTCACCGGATTCAGTCGTCACTCATGGTGATTTCTCACTTGATAACCTTATTTTTGACGAG
GGGAAATTAATAGGTTGTATTGATGTTGGACGAGTCGGAATCGCAGACCGATACCAGGATCTTGCCATCC
TATGGAACTGCCTCGGTGAGTTTTCTCCTTCATTACAGAAACGGCTTTTTCAAAAATATGGTATTGATAA
TCCTGATATGAATAAATTGCAGTTTCATTTGATGCTCGATGAGTTTTTCTAATCAGAATTGGTTAATTGG
TTGTAACATTATTCAGATTGGGCCCCGTTCCACTGAGCGTCAGACCCCGTAGAAAAGATCAAAGGATCTT
CTTGAGATCCTTTTTTTCTGCGCGTAATCTGCTGCTTGCAAACAAAAAAACCACCGCTACCAGCGGTGGT
TTGTTTGCCGGATCAAGAGCTACCAACTCTTTTTCCGAAGGTAACTGGCTTCAGCAGAGCGCAGATACCA
AATACTGTTCTTCTAGTGTAGCCGTAGTTAGGCCACCACTTCAAGAACTCTGTAGCACCGCCTACATACC
TCGCTCTGCTAATCCTGTTACCAGTGGCTGCTGCCAGTGGCGATAAGTCGTGTCTTACCGGGTTGGACTC
AAGACGATAGTTACCGGATAAGGCGCAGCGGTCGGGCTGAACGGGGGGTTCGTGCACACAGCCCAGCTTG
GAGCGAACGACCTACACCGAACTGAGATACCTACAGCGTGAGCTATGAGAAAGCGCCACGCTTCCCGAAG
GGAGAAAGGCGGACAGGTATCCGGTAAGCGGCAGGGTCGGAACAGGAGAGCGCACGAGGGAGCTTCCAGG
GGGAAACGCCTGGTATCTTTATAGTCCTGTCGGGTTTCGCCACCTCTGACTTGAGCGTCGATTTTTGTGA
TGCTCGTCAGGGGGGCGGAGCCTATGGAAAAACGCCAGCAACGCGGCCTTTTTACGGTTCCTGGCCTTTT
GCTGGCCTTTTGCTCACATGTT
Features (pLannotate 1.2.2; 9 found; start..end, strand, type, name):
      1..46      +  rep_origin     RSF ori (fragment): Plasmids containing the RSF 1030 origin of replication can be propagated in E. coli cells that contain additional plasmids with compatible origins.
    106..149     -  terminator     rrnB T1 terminator: Escherichia coli rrnB; transcription terminator T1 from the E. coli rrnB gene
    281..308     +  terminator     rrnB T2 terminator: transcription terminator T2 from the E. coli rrnB gene
    358..457     +  protein_bind   attL1: mutant version of attL; recombination site for the Gateway® LR reaction LR Clonase™
    501..2894    +  CDS            ITGB1: ITB1_HUMAN - Also known as FNRB, MDF2, MSK12. Experimental evidence at protein level: Swiss-Prot protein existence level 1. (Microbial infection) In case of HIV-1 infection, integrin ITGA5:ITGB1 binding to extracellular viral Tat protein seems to enhance angiogenesis in Kaposi's sarcoma lesions. From Homo sapiens (Human).
   2910..3620    +  CDS            mRuby2: mRuby2 is a basic (constitutively fluorescent) red fluorescent protein published in 2012, derived from Entacmaea quadricolor. It has moderate acid sensitivity.
   3641..3740    -  protein_bind   attL2: mutant version of attL; recombination site for the Gateway® LR reaction LR Clonase™
   3863..4672    +  CDS            KanR: aminoglycoside phosphotransferase; aph(3')-Ia; confers resistance to kanamycin in bacteria or G418 (Geneticin®) in eukaryotes
   4762..5350    +  rep_origin     ori: high-copy-number ColE1/pMB1/pBR322/pUC origin of replication
