[The description below was written by a language model from this plasmid's Addgene catalogue record and pLannotate feature annotations shown in this document.]
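Description:
pENTR2b-ITGB1(WT)-mRuby2 is a Gateway entry clone built on the commercial pENTR2b backbone, carrying human integrin beta1 (ITGB1) fused at its C terminus to the red fluorescent protein mRuby2. The 5.4 kb plasmid is maintained in E. coli at high copy through a ColE1/pUC-type origin and selected with kanamycin via an aminoglycoside phosphotransferase gene. The annotation also flags a very short fragment resembling the RSF origin, which is unlikely to be functional. The rrnB T1 and T2 transcription terminators lie upstream of the cloning region, where they shield the insert from read-through transcription originating in the backbone.

The ITGB1 coding sequence is followed, after a short linker, by the mRuby2 open reading frame. The roughly 3.1 kb fusion was inserted between KpnI and XhoI sites, both of which are retained, and is flanked by attL1 and attL2. As is usual for an entry vector, there is no promoter, so the fusion is not meant to be expressed from this plasmid. Instead, an LR Clonase reaction transfers the cassette into an attR-containing destination vector that supplies the promoter and any host-specific elements. The integrin is wild type at the protein level, but the record notes silent mutations that disrupt the target site of an shRNA directed against endogenous ITGB1. This makes the construct suited to knockdown-and-rescue experiments in which the endogenous protein is depleted and replaced by the fluorescent version, allowing integrin beta1 to be imaged. The associated publication concerns regulation of integrin beta1 phosphorylation in breast cancer cell invasion, and the "WT" label suggests it serves as the reference against mutant versions.
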