Addgene plasmid #215446: pENTR2b-ITGB1(WT)-mRuby2
Purpose: Gateway entry vector with integrin beta1 tagged with mRuby2
Depositing lab: Johanna Ivaska. Depositing organization: Turku Bioscience Centre. Publication: Dynamic regulation of integrin beta1 phosphorylation supports invasion of breast cancer cells. Conway JRW, Joshi O, Kaivola J, Follain G, Gounis M, Kuhl D, Ivaska J. Nat Cell Biol. 2025 May 26. doi: 10.1038/s41556-025-01663-4. PubMed 40419795.
Backbone
  Vector backbone: pENTR2b
  Backbone manufacturer: Thermo Fisher Scientific Inc.
  Total vector size (bp): 5412
  Vector type: Gateway entry vector
Growth in bacteria
  Bacterial resistance: Kanamycin, 50 μg/mL
  Growth temperature: 37°C
  Growth strain: DH5alpha
  Copy number: High Copy
Gene/Insert
  Gene/Insert name: ITGB1
  Species: H. sapiens (human)
  Insert size (bp): 3120
  Mutation: Silent mutations added to disrupt shRNA binding aagainst endogenous ITGB1 between 2940-2960 bp (target seq: GCCTTGCATTACTGCTGATAT)
  GenBank ID: NM_002211.4
  Entrez Gene: ITGB1 (a.k.a. CD29, FNRB, GPIIA, MDF2, MSK12, VLA-BETA, VLAB)
  Promoter: none
  Tag / fusion protein: mRuby2 (C terminal on insert)
  Cloning method: Restriction Enzyme; 5′ cloning site KpnI (not destroyed); 3′ cloning site XhoI (not destroyed)
  Sequencing primers: 5′ attL1_F; 3′ attL2_R
Terms and licenses: Academic/Nonprofit Terms; Industry Terms
How to cite: pENTR2b-ITGB1(WT)-mRuby2 was a gift from Johanna Ivaska (Addgene plasmid # 215446 ; http://n2t.net/addgene:215446 ; RRID:Addgene_215446)
